Addgene plasmid #107376: plenti-UbcP-Myc-CRBN-pGK-HYG
Purpose: Lentiviral expression of myc-CRBN
Depositing lab: William Kaelin. Depositing organization: Dana-Farber Cancer Institute. Publication: The myeloma drug lenalidomide promotes the cereblon-dependent destruction of Ikaros proteins. Lu G, Middleton RE, Sun H, Naniong M, Ott CJ, Mitsiades CS, Wong KK, Bradner JE, Kaelin WG Jr. Science. 2014 Jan 17;343(6168):305-9. doi: 10.1126/science.1244917. Epub 2013 Nov 29. PubMed 24292623.
Backbone
  Vector backbone: plenti-UBC-Myc-gate-pGK-HYG
  Vector type: Mammalian Expression, Lentiviral
Growth in bacteria
  Bacterial resistance: Kanamycin, 50 μg/mL
  Growth temperature: 30°C
  Growth strain: NEB Stable
  Copy number: Unknown
Gene/Insert
  Gene/Insert name: cereblon (alt name: CBRN)
  Species: H. sapiens (human)
  Entrez Gene: CRBN (a.k.a. MRT2, MRT2A)
  Promoter: UbcP
  Tag / fusion protein: Myc (N terminal on backbone)
  Cloning method: Gateway Cloning
Terms and licenses: Academic/Nonprofit Terms; Industry Terms: Not Available to Industry
How to cite: plenti-UbcP-Myc-CRBN-pGK-HYG was a gift from William Kaelin (Addgene plasmid # 107376 ; http://n2t.net/addgene:107376 ; RRID:Addgene_107376)
