[The description below was written by a language model from this plasmid's Addgene catalogue record and pLannotate feature annotations shown in this document.]
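Description:
plenti-UbcP-Myc-CRBN-pGK-HYG is a lentiviral mammalian expression plasmid of about 11.3 kb carrying human cereblon (CRBN), the substrate-recognition subunit of the DDB1–CUL4 E3 ubiquitin ligase complex. The CRBN coding sequence was introduced by Gateway recombination into the plenti-UBC-Myc-gate-pGK-HYG backbone and sits between attB1 and attB2 sites downstream of the human ubiquitin C promoter. The catalogue entry states that the backbone supplies an N-terminal Myc tag. This tag is not annotated separately in either feature table, although there is unannotated space between the promoter and attB1. A second cassette downstream uses the mouse PGK promoter to drive a hygromycin resistance gene, so transduced cells can be selected. It is followed by a single loxP site and a WPRE, which enhances transcript expression. Short IRES and miR-30a fragments are also annotated and appear to be remnants of earlier vector versions.

The viral framework is a self-inactivating HIV-1 design. A CMV enhancer/promoter is fused to a truncated 5' LTR to drive genomic RNA production in packaging cells. This is followed by the Ψ packaging signal with a partial gag sequence, the RRE for Rev-dependent nuclear export, the cPPT/CTS, and a ΔU3 3' LTR with an SV40 polyadenylation signal. Packaging functions are not encoded and must be supplied in trans.

In bacteria the plasmid replicates from a high-copy ColE1/pUC origin and is selected with kanamycin through a NeoR/KanR gene placed behind both a bacterial and an SV40 promoter. f1 and SV40 origins are also present. The depositor and sequencing-derived records show the same architecture, differing only in numbering origin and by two nucleotides in length. The construct provides stable expression of Myc-tagged CRBN and comes from a study of lenalidomide-induced, cereblon-dependent degradation of Ikaros proteins.
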