Features (pLannotate 1.2.2; 31 found; start..end, strand, type, name):
    106..123     +  protein_bind   attB1 (fragment): mutant version of attB; core recombination site for the Gateway® BP reaction BP Clonase™
    129..1451    +  CDS            CRBN (sequence partly withheld): CRBN_HUMAN - Experimental evidence at protein level: Swiss-Prot protein existence level 1. Substrate recognition component of a DCX (DDB1-CUL4-X-box) E3 protein ligase complex that mediates the ubiquitination and subsequent proteasomal degradation of target proteins, such as MEIS2 (Probable). Normal degradation of key regulatory proteins is required for normal limb outgrowth and expression of the fibroblast growth factor FGF8 (PubMed:20223979, PubMed:24328678, PubMed:25043012, PubMed:25108355). Maintains presynaptic glutamate release and consequently cognitive functions, such as memory and lea
   1498..1604    +  misc_feature   IRES (fragment): internal ribosome entry site (IRES) of the encephalomyocarditis virus (EMCV)
   1624..2123    +  promoter       PGK promoter: mouse phosphoglycerate kinase 1 promoter
   2141..3166    +  CDS            HygR: aminoglycoside phosphotransferase from E. coli; aph(4)-Ia; confers resistance to hygromycin
   3197..3230    +  protein_bind   loxP: Cre-mediated recombination occurs in the 8-bp core sequence (GCATACAT). Cre recombinase
   3263..3286    +  misc_feature   MCS (fragment): pBluescript multiple cloning site
   3286..3874    +  misc_feature   WPRE: woodchuck hepatitis virus posttranscriptional regulatory element
   3875..3894    +  misc_feature   MCS (fragment): pBluescript multiple cloning site
   3896..4081    +  CDS            nef (fragment): NEF_HV1Z2 - Experimental evidence at protein level: Swiss-Prot protein existence level 1. Extracellular Nef protein targets CD4(+) T-lymphocytes for apoptosis by interacting with CXCR4 surface receptors. From Human immunodeficiency virus type 1 group M subtype D (isolate Z2/CDC-Z34) (HIV-1).
   4083..4316    +  LTR            3' LTR (ΔU3): self-inactivating 3' long terminal repeat (LTR) from HIV-1
   4388..4509    +  polyA_signal   SV40 poly(A) signal: SV40 polyadenylation signal
   4549..4684    +  rep_origin     SV40 ori: SV40 origin of replication
   4705..4723    -  promoter       T7 promoter: promoter for bacteriophage T7 RNA polymerase
   4746..5104    -  rep_origin     f1 ori (sequence partly withheld): f1 bacteriophage origin of replication; arrow indicates direction of (+) strand synthesis
   5131..5235    +  promoter       AmpR promoter: bla
   5237..5594    +  promoter       SV40 promoter: SV40 enhancer and early promoter
   5629..6423    +  CDS            NeoR/KanR: aminoglycoside phosphotransferase from Tn5; aph(3')-II (or nptII); confers resistance to neomycin, kanamycin, and G418 (Geneticin®)
   6444..6596    +  CDS            ble (fragment): BLE_KLEPN - Experimental evidence at protein level: Swiss-Prot protein existence level 1. Binding protein with a strong affinity to the bleomycin family of antibiotics. Binds to CL990; an antimitotic-antibiotic compound. From Klebsiella pneumoniae.
   6655..6702    +  polyA_signal   HSV TK poly(A) signal: herpes simplex virus thymidine kinase polyadenylation signal (Cole and Stacy, 1985)
   7031..7619    +  rep_origin     ori: high-copy-number ColE1/pMB1/pBR322/pUC origin of replication
   7794..8097    +  enhancer       CMV enhancer: human cytomegalovirus immediate early enhancer
   8098..8297    +  promoter       CMV promoter: human cytomegalovirus (CMV) immediate early promoter
   8315..8495    +  LTR            5' LTR (truncated): truncated 5' long terminal repeat (LTR) from HIV-1
   8542..8667    +  misc_feature   HIV-1 Ψ: packaging signal of human immunodeficiency virus type 1
   8651..8989    +  CDS            HIV-1 gag (fragment): gag protein from human immunodeficiency virus 1; gag
   9166..9399    +  misc_feature   RRE: The Rev response element (RRE) of HIV-1 allows for Rev-dependent mRNA export from the nucleus to the cytoplasm.
   9776..9876    +  CDS            Rev (fragment): human immunodeficiency virus 1 (HIV-1) Rev protein; rev; enhances nuclear export of unspliced and incompletely spliced viral mRNAs
   9926..10043   +  misc_feature   cPPT/CTS: central polypurine tract and central termination sequence of HIV-1
  10109..10126   +  ncRNA          5' miR-30a (fragment): sequence upstream of the 71-nt precursor of the human miR-30a microRNA (Zeng et al., 2002) miRNA
  10135..11346   +  promoter       UbC promoter: human ubiquitin C promoter
>Addgene plasmid #107376 | plenti-UbcP-Myc-CRBN-pGK-HYG | depositor full sequence | sequence record 203038 | plenti-UbcP-Myc-CRBN-pGK-HYG sequence 11347 bps
CTAGACTGCCGGATCGAATTGTCGACGAATTCGGATCCAGATCTGCCACCATGGAGCAGAAGCTGATCTC
TGAGGAGGATCTGGGAGGCGCTCGAGGTTATCAAACAAGTTTGTACAAAAAAGTTGGCATGGCCGGCGAA
GGAGATCAGCAGGACGCTGCGCACAACATGGGCAACCACCTGCCGCTCCTGCCTGAGAGTGAGGAAGAAG
ATGAAATGGAAGTTGAAGACCAGGATAGTAAAGAA
[1206 nt withheld, positions 246-1451]
TAAGACCCAGATTTATTGTACAAAGTGGTTCGATAACGAATTCCGCCCCCCCCCCCTAACGTTACTGGCC
GAAGCCGCTTGGAATAAGGCCGGTGTGCGTTTGTCTATATGTTATTTTCCACCATATTGCCGTCTTTTGG
CAATGTGAGGGCCGCGTTTAACGAATTCTACCGGGTAGGGGAGGCGCTTTTCCCAAGGCAGTCTGGAGCA
TGCGCTTTAGCAGCCCCGCTGGGCACTTGGCGCTACACAAGTGGCCTCTGGCCTCGCACACATTCCACAT
CCACCGGTAGGCGCCAACCGGCTCCGTTCTTTGGTGGCCCCTTCGCGCCACCTTCTACTCCTCCCCTAGT
CAGGAAGTTCCCCCCCGCCCCGCAGCTCGCGTCGTGCAGGACGTGACAAATGGAAGTAGCACGTCTCACT
AGTCTCGTGCAGATGGACAGCACCGCTGAGCAATGGAAGCGGGTAGGCCTTTGGGGCAGCGGCCAATAGC
AGCTTTGCTCCTTCGCTTTCTGGGCTCAGAGGCTGGGAAGGGGTGGGTCCGGGGGCGGGCTCAGGGGCGG
GCTCAGGGGCGGGGCGGGCGCCCGAAGGTCCTCCGGAGGCCCGGCATTCTGCACGCTTCAAAAGCGCACG
TCTGCCGCGCTGTTCTCCTCTTCCTCATCTCCGGGCCTTTCGACCTGCATCCCGCCACCATGAAAAAGCC
TGAACTCACCGCGACGTCTGTCGAGAAGTTTCTGATCGAAAAGTTCGACAGCGTCTCCGACCTGATGCAG
CTCTCGGAGGGCGAAGAATCTCGTGCTTTCAGCTTCGATGTAGGAGGGCGTGGATATGTCCTGCGGGTAA
ATAGCTGCGCCGATGGTTTCTACAAAGATCGTTATGTTTATCGGCACTTTGCATCGGCCGCGCTCCCGAT
TCCGGAAGTGCTTGACATTGGGGAATTCAGCGAGAGCCTGACCTATTGCATCTCCCGCCGTGCACAGGGT
GTCACGTTGCAAGACCTGCCTGAAACCGAACTGCCCGCTGTTCTGCAGCCGGTCGCGGAGGCCATGGATG
CGATCGCTGCGGCCGATCTTAGCCAGACGAGCGGGTTCGGCCCATTCGGACCGCAAGGAATCGGTCAATA
CACTACATGGCGTGATTTCATATGCGCGATTGCTGATCCCCATGTGTATCACTGGCAAACTGTGATGGAC
GACACCGTCAGTGCGTCCGTCGCGCAGGCTCTCGATGAGCTGATGCTTTGGGCCGAGGACTGCCCCGAAG
TCCGGCACCTCGTGCACGCGGATTTCGGCTCCAACAATGTCCTGACGGACAATGGCCGCATAACAGCGGT
CATTGACTGGAGCGAGGCGATGTTCGGGGATTCCCAATACGAGGTCGCCAACATCTTCTTCTGGAGGCCG
TGGTTGGCTTGTATGGAGCAGCAGACGCGCTACTTCGAGCGGAGGCATCCGGAGCTTGCAGGATCGCCGC
GGCTCCGGGCGTATATGCTCCGCATTGGTCTTGACCAACTCTATCAGAGCTTGGTTGACGGCAATTTCGA
TGATGCAGCTTGGGCGCAGGGTCGATGCGACGCAATCGTCCGATCCGGAGCCGGGACTGTCGGGCGTACA
CAAATCGCCCGCAGAAGCGCGGCCGTCTGGACCGATGGCTGTGTAGAAGTACTCGCCGATAGTGGAAACC
GACGCCCCAGCACTCGTCCGAGGGCAAAGGAATAGTGTACAAGTAGGAATTCGTCGAGGGACCTAATAAC
TTCGTATAGCATACATTATACGAAGTTATACATGTTTAAGGGTTCCGGTTCCACTAGGTACAATTCGATA
TCAAGCTTATCGATAATCAACCTCTGGATTACAAAATTTGTGAAAGATTGACTGGTATTCTTAACTATGT
TGCTCCTTTTACGCTATGTGGATACGCTGCTTTAATGCCTTTGTATCATGCTATTGCTTCCCGTATGGCT
TTCATTTTCTCCTCCTTGTATAAATCCTGGTTGCTGTCTCTTTATGAGGAGTTGTGGCCCGTTGTCAGGC
AACGTGGCGTGGTGTGCACTGTGTTTGCTGACGCAACCCCCACTGGTTGGGGCATTGCCACCACCTGTCA
GCTCCTTTCCGGGACTTTCGCTTTCCCCCTCCCTATTGCCACGGCGGAACTCATCGCCGCCTGCCTTGCC
CGCTGCTGGACAGGGGCTCGGCTGTTGGGCACTGACAATTCCGTGGTGTTGTCGGGGAAATCATCGTCCT
TTCCTTGGCTGCTCGCCTGTGTTGCCACCTGGATTCTGCGCGGGACGTCCTTCTGCTACGTCCCTTCGGC
CCTCAATCCAGCGGACCTTCCTTCCCGCGGCCTGCTGCCGGCTCTGCGGCCTCTTCCGCGTCTTCGCCTT
CGCCCTCAGACGAGTCGGATCTCCCTTTGGGCCGCCTCCCCGCATCGATACCGTCGACCTCGATCGAGAC
CTAGAAAAACATGGAGCAATCACAAGTAGCAATACAGCAGCTACCAATGCTGATTGTGCCTGGCTAGAAG
CACAAGAGGAGGAGGAGGTGGGTTTTCCAGTCACACCTCAGGTACCTTTAAGACCAATGACTTACAAGGC
AGCTGTAGATCTTAGCCACTTTTTAAAAGAAAAGGGGGGACTGGAAGGGCTAATTCACTCCCAACGAAGA
CAAGATCTGCTTTTTGCTTGTACTGGGTCTCTCTGGTTAGACCAGATCTGAGCCTGGGAGCTCTCTGGCT
AACTAGGGAACCCACTGCTTAAGCCTCAATAAAGCTTGCCTTGAGTGCTTCAAGTAGTGTGTGCCCGTCT
GTTGTGTGACTCTGGTAACTAGAGATCCCTCAGACCCTTTTAGTCAGTGTGGAAAATCTCTAGCAGTAGT
AGTTCATGTCATCTTATTATTCAGTATTTATAACTTGCAAAGAAATGAATATCAGAGAGTGAGAGGAACT
TGTTTATTGCAGCTTATAATGGTTACAAATAAAGCAATAGCATCACAAATTTCACAAATAAAGCATTTTT
TTCACTGCATTCTAGTTGTGGTTTGTCCAAACTCATCAATGTATCTTATCATGTCTGGCTCTAGCTATCC
CGCCCCTAACTCCGCCCATCCCGCCCCTAACTCCGCCCAGTTCCGCCCATTCTCCGCCCCATGGCTGACT
AATTTTTTTTATTTATGCAGAGGCCGAGGCCGCCTCGGCCTCTGAGCTATTCCAGAAGTAGTGAGGAGGC
TTTTTTGGAGGCCTAGGGACGTACCCAATTCGCCCTATAGTGAGTCGTATTAGCATGTGAGCAAAAGGCC
AGCATAAATCAAAAGAATAGACCGAGATAGGGT
[37 nt withheld, positions 4775-4811]
AAAGAACGTGGACTCCAACGTCAAAGG
[49 nt withheld, positions 4839-4887]
T
[91 nt withheld, positions 4889-4979]
G
[124 nt withheld, positions 4981-5104]
CAGGTGGCACTTTTCGGGGAAATGTGCGCGGAACCCCTATTTGTTTATTTTTCTAAATACATTCAAATAT
GTATCCGCTCATGAGACAATAACCCTGATAAATGCTTCAATAATATTGAAAAAGGAAGAGTCCTGAGGCG
GAAAGAACCAGCTGTGGAATGTGTGTCAGTTAGGGTGTGGAAAGTCCCCAGGCTCCCCAGCAGGCAGAAG
TATGCAAAGCATGCATCTCAATTAGTCAGCAACCAGGTGTGGAAAGTCCCCAGGCTCCCCAGCAGGCAGA
AGTATGCAAAGCATGCATCTCAATTAGTCAGCAACCATAGTCCCGCCCCTAACTCCGCCCATCCCGCCCC
TAACTCCGCCCAGTTCCGCCCATTCTCCGCCCCATGGCTGACTAATTTTTTTTATTTATGCAGAGGCCGA
GGCCGCCTCGGCCTCTGAGCTATTCCAGAAGTAGTGAGGAGGCTTTTTTGGAGGCCTAGGCTTTTGCAAA
GATCGATCAAGAGACAGGATGAGGATCGTTTCGCATGATTGAACAAGATGGATTGCACGCAGGTTCTCCG
GCCGCTTGGGTGGAGAGGCTATTCGGCTATGACTGGGCACAACAGACAATCGGCTGCTCTGATGCCGCCG
TGTTCCGGCTGTCAGCGCAGGGGCGCCCGGTTCTTTTTGTCAAGACCGACCTGTCCGGTGCCCTGAATGA
ACTGCAAGACGAGGCAGCGCGGCTATCGTGGCTGGCCACGACGGGCGTTCCTTGCGCAGCTGTGCTCGAC
GTTGTCACTGAAGCGGGAAGGGACTGGCTGCTATTGGGCGAAGTGCCGGGGCAGGATCTCCTGTCATCTC
ACCTTGCTCCTGCCGAGAAAGTATCCATCATGGCTGATGCAATGCGGCGGCTGCATACGCTTGATCCGGC
TACCTGCCCATTCGACCACCAAGCGAAACATCGCATCGAGCGAGCACGTACTCGGATGGAAGCCGGTCTT
GTCGATCAGGATGATCTGGACGAAGAGCATCAGGGGCTCGCGCCAGCCGAACTGTTCGCCAGGCTCAAGG
CGAGCATGCCCGACGGCGAGGATCTCGTCGTGACCCATGGCGATGCCTGCTTGCCGAATATCATGGTGGA
AAATGGCCGCTTTTCTGGATTCATCGACTGTGGCCGGCTGGGTGTGGCGGACCGCTATCAGGACATAGCG
TTGGCTACCCGTGATATTGCTGAAGAGCTTGGCGGCGAATGGGCTGACCGCTTCCTCGTGCTTTACGGTA
TCGCCGCTCCCGATTCGCAGCGCATCGCCTTCTATCGCCTTCTTGACGAGTTCTTCTGAGCGGGACTCTG
GGGTTCGAAATGACCGACCAAGCGACGCCCAACCTGCCATCACGAGATTTCGATTCCACCGCCGCCTTCT
ATGAAAGGTTGGGCTTCGGAATCGTTTTCCGGGACGCCGGCTGGATGATCCTCCAGCGCGGGGATCTCAT
GCTGGAGTTCTTCGCCCACCCTAGGGGGAGGCTAACTGAAACACGGAAGGAGACAATACCGGAAGGAACC
CGCGCTATGACGGCAATAAAAAGACAGAATAAAACGCACGGTGTTGGGTCGTTTGTTCATAAACGCGGGG
TTCGGTCCCAGGGCTGGCACTCTGTCGATACCCCACCGAGACCCCATTGGGGCCAATACGCCCGCGTTTC
TTCCTTTTCCCCACCCCACCCCCCAAGTTCGGGTGAAGGCCCAGGGCTCGCAGCCAACGTCGGGGCGGCA
GGCCCTGCCATAGCCTCAGGTTACTCATATATACTTTAGATTGATTTAAAACTTCATTTTTAATTTAAAA
GGATCTAGGTGAAGATCCTTTTTGATAATCTCATGACCAAAATCCCTTAACGTGAGTTTTCGTTCCACTG
AGCGTCAGACCCCGTAGAAAAGATCAAAGGATCTTCTTGAGATCCTTTTTTTCTGCGCGTAATCTGCTGC
TTGCAAACAAAAAAACCACCGCTACCAGCGGTGGTTTGTTTGCCGGATCAAGAGCTACCAACTCTTTTTC
CGAAGGTAACTGGCTTCAGCAGAGCGCAGATACCAAATACTGTCCTTCTAGTGTAGCCGTAGTTAGGCCA
CCACTTCAAGAACTCTGTAGCACCGCCTACATACCTCGCTCTGCTAATCCTGTTACCAGTGGCTGCTGCC
AGTGGCGATAAGTCGTGTCTTACCGGGTTGGACTCAAGACGATAGTTACCGGATAAGGCGCAGCGGTCGG
GCTGAACGGGGGGTTCGTGCACACAGCCCAGCTTGGAGCGAACGACCTACACCGAACTGAGATACCTACA
GCGTGAGCTATGAGAAAGCGCCACGCTTCCCGAAGGGAGAAAGGCGGACAGGTATCCGGTAAGCGGCAGG
GTCGGAACAGGAGAGCGCACGAGGGAGCTTCCAGGGGGAAACGCCTGGTATCTTTATAGTCCTGTCGGGT
TTCGCCACCTCTGACTTGAGCGTCGATTTTTGTGATGCTCGTCAGGGGGGCGGAGCCTATGGAAAAACGC
CAGCAACGCGGCCTTTTTACGGTTCCTGGCCTTTTGCTGGCCTTTTGCTCACATGTTCTTTCCTGCGTTA
TCCCCTGATTCTGTGGATAACCGTATTACCGCCATGCATTAGTTATTAATAGTAATCAATTACGGGGTCA
TTAGTTCATAGCCCATATATGGAGTTCCGCGTTACATAACTTACGGTAAATGGCCCGCCTGGCTGACCGC
CCAACGACCCCCGCCCATTGACGTCAATAATGACGTATGTTCCCATAGTAACGCCAATAGGGACTTTCCA
TTGACGTCAATGGGTGGAGTATTTACGGTAAACTGCCCACTTGGCAGTACATCAAGTGTATCATATGCCA
AGTACGCCCCCTATTGACGTCAATGACGGTAAATGGCCCGCCTGGCATTATGCCCAGTACATGACCTTAT
GGGACTTTCCTACTTGGCAGTACATCTACGTATTAGTCATCGCTATTACCATGGTGATGCGGTTTTGGCA
GTACATCAATGGGCGTGGATAGCGGTTTGACTCACGGGGATTTCCAAGTCTCCACCCCATTGACGTCAAT
GGGAGTTTGTTTTGGCACCAAAATCAACGGGACTTTCCAAAATGTCGTAACAACTCCGCCCCATTGACGC
AAATGGGCGGTAGGCGTGTACGGTGGGAGGTCTATATAAGCAGCGCGTTTTGCCTGTACTGGGTCTCTCT
GGTTAGACCAGATCTGAGCCTGGGAGCTCTCTGGCTAACTAGGGAACCCACTGCTTAAGCCTCAATAAAG
CTTGCCTTGAGTGCTTCAAGTAGTGTGTGCCCGTCTGTTGTGTGACTCTGGTAACTAGAGATCCCTCAGA
CCCTTTTAGTCAGTGTGGAAAATCTCTAGCAGTGGCGCCCGAACAGGGACTTGAAAGCGAAAGGGAAACC
AGAGGAGCTCTCTCGACGCAGGACTCGGCTTGCTGAAGCGCGCACGGCAAGAGGCGAGGGGCGGCGACTG
GTGAGTACGCCAAAAATTTTGACTAGCGGAGGCTAGAAGGAGAGAGATGGGTGCGAGAGCGTCAGTATTA
AGCGGGGGAGAATTAGATCGCGATGGGAAAAAATTCGGTTAAGGCCAGGGGGAAAGAAAAAATATAAATT
AAAACATATAGTATGGGCAAGCAGGGAGCTAGAACGATTCGCAGTTAATCCTGGCCTGTTAGAAACATCA
GAAGGCTGTAGACAAATACTGGGACAGCTACAACCATCCCTTCAGACAGGATCAGAAGAACTTAGATCAT
TATATAATACAGTAGCAACCCTCTATTGTGTGCATCAAAGGATAGAGATAAAAGACACCAAGGAAGCTTT
AGACAAGATAGAGGAAGAGCAAAACAAAAGTAAGACCACCGCACAGCAAGCGGCCGGCCGCGCTGATCTT
CAGACCTGGAGGAGGAGATATGAGGGACAATTGGAGAAGTGAATTATATAAATATAAAGTAGTAAAAATT
GAACCATTAGGAGTAGCACCCACCAAGGCAAAGAGAAGAGTGGTGCAGAGAGAAAAAAGAGCAGTGGGAA
TAGGAGCTTTGTTCCTTGGGTTCTTGGGAGCAGCAGGAAGCACTATGGGCGCAGCGTCAATGACGCTGAC
GGTACAGGCCAGACAATTATTGTCTGGTATAGTGCAGCAGCAGAACAATTTGCTGAGGGCTATTGAGGCG
CAACAGCATCTGTTGCAACTCACAGTCTGGGGCATCAAGCAGCTCCAGGCAAGAATCCTGGCTGTGGAAA
GATACCTAAAGGATCAACAGCTCCTGGGGATTTGGGGTTGCTCTGGAAAACTCATTTGCACCACTGCTGT
GCCTTGGAATGCTAGTTGGAGTAATAAATCTCTGGAACAGATTTGGAATCACACGACCTGGATGGAGTGG
GACAGAGAAATTAACAATTACACAAGCTTAATACACTCCTTAATTGAAGAATCGCAAAACCAGCAAGAAA
AGAATGAACAAGAATTATTGGAATTAGATAAATGGGCAAGTTTGTGGAATTGGTTTAACATAACAAATTG
GCTGTGGTATATAAAATTATTCATAATGATAGTAGGAGGCTTGGTAGGTTTAAGAATAGTTTTTGCTGTA
CTTTCTATAGTGAATAGAGTTAGGCAGGGATATTCACCATTATCGTTTCAGACCCACCTCCCAACCCCGA
GGGGACCCGACAGGCCCGAAGGAATAGAAGAAGAAGGTGGAGAGAGAGACAGAGACAGATCCATTCGATT
AGTGAACGGATCGGCACTGCGTGCGCCAATTCTGCAGACAAATGGCAGTATTCATCCACAATTTTAAAAG
AAAAGGGGGGATTGGGGGGTACAGTGCAGGGGAAAGAATAGTAGACATAATAGCAACAGACATACAAACT
AAAGAATTACAAAAACAAATTACAAAAATTCAAAATTTTCGGGTTTATTACAGGGACAGCAGAGATCCAG
TTTGGTTAGTACCGGGCCCGCTCTAGCCCTAGATTTAACCCAACAGAAGGCTCGACGCGTGGCCTCCGCG
CCGGGTTTTGGCGCCTCCCGCGGGCGCCCCCCTCCTCACGGCGAGCGCTGCCACGTCAGACGAAGGGCGC
AGCGAGCGTCCTGATCCTTCCGCCCGGACGCTCAGGACAGCGGCCCGCTGCTCATAAGACTCGGCCTTAG
AACCCCAGTATCAGCAGAAGGACATTTTAGGACGGGACTTGGGTGACTCTAGGGCACTGGTTTTCTTTCC
AGAGAGCGGAACAGGCGAGGAAAAGTAGTCCCTTCTCGGCGATTCTGCGGAGGGATCTCCGTGGGGCGGT
GAACGCCGATGATTATATAAGGACGCGCCGGGTGTGGCACAGCTAGTTCCGTCGCAGCCGGGATTTGGGT
CGCGGTTCTTGTTTGTGGATCGCTGTGATCGTCACTTGGTGAGTAGCGGGCTGCTGGGCTGGCCGGGGCT
TTCGTGGCCGCCGGGCCGCTCGGTGGGACGGAAGCGTGTGGAGAGACCGCCAAGGGCTGTAGTCTGGGTC
CGCGAGCAAGGTTGCCCTGAACTGGGGGTTGGGGGGAGCGCAGCAAAATGGCGGCTGTTCCCGAGTCTTG
AATGGAAGACGCTTGTGAGGCGGGCTGTGAGGTCGTTGAAACAAGGTGGGGGGCATGGTGGGCGGCAAGA
ACCCAAGGTCTTGAGGCCTTCGCTAATGCGGGAAAGCTCTTATTCGGGTGAGATGGGCTGGGGCACCATC
TGGGGACCCTGACGTGAAGTTTGTCACTGACTGGAGAACTCGGTTTGTCGTCTGTTGCGGGGGCGGCAGT
TATGGCGGTGCCGTTGGGCAGTGCACCCGTACCTTTGGGAGCGCGCGCCCTCGTCGTGTCGTGACGTCAC
CCGTTCTGTTGGCTTATAATGCAGGGTGGGGCCACCTGCCGGTAGGTGTGCGGTAGGCTTTTCTCCGTCG
CAGGACGCAGGGTTCGGGCCTAGGGTAGGCTCTCCTGAATCGACAGGCGCCGGACCTCTGGTGAGGGGAG
GGATAAGTGAGGCGTCAGTTTCTTTGGTCGGTTTTATGTACCTATCTTCTTAAGTAGCTGAAGCTCCGGT
TTTGAACTATGCGCTCGGGGTTGGCGAGTGTGTTTTGTGAAGTTTTTTAGGCACCTTTTGAAATGTAATC
ATTTGGGTCAATATGTAATTTTCAGTGTTAGACTAGTAAATTGTCCGCTAAATTCTGGCCGTTTTTGGCT
TTTTTGTTAGACG
