Features (pLannotate 1.2.2; 32 found; start..end, strand, type, name):
     29..146     +  misc_feature   cPPT/CTS: central polypurine tract and central termination sequence of HIV-1
    212..229     +  ncRNA          5' miR-30a (fragment): sequence upstream of the 71-nt precursor of the human miR-30a microRNA (Zeng et al., 2002) miRNA
    238..1449    +  promoter       UbC promoter: human ubiquitin C promoter
   1556..1573    +  protein_bind   attB1 (fragment): mutant version of attB; core recombination site for the Gateway® BP reaction BP Clonase™
   1579..2901    +  CDS            CRBN (sequence partly withheld): CRBN_HUMAN - Experimental evidence at protein level: Swiss-Prot protein existence level 1. Substrate recognition component of a DCX (DDB1-CUL4-X-box) E3 protein ligase complex that mediates the ubiquitination and subsequent proteasomal degradation of target proteins, such as MEIS2 (Probable). Normal degradation of key regulatory proteins is required for normal limb outgrowth and expression of the fibroblast growth factor FGF8 (PubMed:20223979, PubMed:24328678, PubMed:25043012, PubMed:25108355). Maintains presynaptic glutamate release and consequently cognitive functions, such as memory and lea
   2906..2930    -  protein_bind   attB2: mutant version of attB; recombination site for the Gateway® BP reaction BP Clonase™
   2948..3054    +  misc_feature   IRES (fragment): internal ribosome entry site (IRES) of the encephalomyocarditis virus (EMCV)
   3074..3573    +  promoter       PGK promoter: mouse phosphoglycerate kinase 1 promoter
   3591..4616    +  CDS            HygR: aminoglycoside phosphotransferase from E. coli; aph(4)-Ia; confers resistance to hygromycin
   4647..4680    +  protein_bind   loxP: Cre-mediated recombination occurs in the 8-bp core sequence (GCATACAT). Cre recombinase
   4713..4736    +  misc_feature   MCS (fragment): pBluescript multiple cloning site
   4736..5324    +  misc_feature   WPRE: woodchuck hepatitis virus posttranscriptional regulatory element
   5325..5344    +  misc_feature   MCS (fragment): pBluescript multiple cloning site
   5346..5531    +  CDS            nef (fragment): NEF_HV1Z2 - Experimental evidence at protein level: Swiss-Prot protein existence level 1. Extracellular Nef protein targets CD4(+) T-lymphocytes for apoptosis by interacting with CXCR4 surface receptors. From Human immunodeficiency virus type 1 group M subtype D (isolate Z2/CDC-Z34) (HIV-1).
   5533..5766    +  LTR            3' LTR (ΔU3): self-inactivating 3' long terminal repeat (LTR) from HIV-1
   5838..5959    +  polyA_signal   SV40 poly(A) signal: SV40 polyadenylation signal
   5999..6134    +  rep_origin     SV40 ori: SV40 origin of replication
   6155..6173    -  promoter       T7 promoter: promoter for bacteriophage T7 RNA polymerase
   6196..6554    -  rep_origin     f1 ori (sequence partly withheld): f1 bacteriophage origin of replication; arrow indicates direction of (+) strand synthesis
   6581..6685    +  promoter       AmpR promoter: bla
   6687..7044    +  promoter       SV40 promoter: SV40 enhancer and early promoter
   7079..7873    +  CDS            NeoR/KanR: aminoglycoside phosphotransferase from Tn5; aph(3')-II (or nptII); confers resistance to neomycin, kanamycin, and G418 (Geneticin®)
   7894..8046    +  CDS            ble (fragment): BLE_KLEPN - Experimental evidence at protein level: Swiss-Prot protein existence level 1. Binding protein with a strong affinity to the bleomycin family of antibiotics. Binds to CL990; an antimitotic-antibiotic compound. From Klebsiella pneumoniae.
   8105..8152    +  polyA_signal   HSV TK poly(A) signal: herpes simplex virus thymidine kinase polyadenylation signal (Cole and Stacy, 1985)
   8481..9069    +  rep_origin     ori: high-copy-number ColE1/pMB1/pBR322/pUC origin of replication
   9244..9547    +  enhancer       CMV enhancer: human cytomegalovirus immediate early enhancer
   9548..9747    +  promoter       CMV promoter: human cytomegalovirus (CMV) immediate early promoter
   9765..9945    +  LTR            5' LTR (truncated): truncated 5' long terminal repeat (LTR) from HIV-1
   9992..10117   +  misc_feature   HIV-1 Ψ: packaging signal of human immunodeficiency virus type 1
  10101..10439   +  CDS            HIV-1 gag (fragment): gag protein from human immunodeficiency virus 1; gag
  10614..10847   +  misc_feature   RRE: The Rev response element (RRE) of HIV-1 allows for Rev-dependent mRNA export from the nucleus to the cytoplasm.
  11224..11324   +  CDS            Rev (fragment): human immunodeficiency virus 1 (HIV-1) Rev protein; rev; enhances nuclear export of unspliced and incompletely spliced viral mRNAs
>Addgene plasmid #107376 | plenti-UbcP-Myc-CRBN-pGK-HYG | addgene full sequence | sequence record 210552 | Addgene NGS Result
GCAGACAAATGGCAGTATTCATCCACAATTTTAAAAGAAAAGGGGGGATTGGGGGGTACAGTGCAGGGGA
AAGAATAGTAGACATAATAGCAACAGACATACAAACTAAAGAATTACAAAAACAAATTACAAAAATTCAA
AATTTTCGGGTTTATTACAGGGACAGCAGAGATCCAGTTTGGTTAGTACCGGGCCCGCTCTAGCCCTAGA
TTTAACCCAACAGAAGGCTCGACGCGTGGCCTCCGCGCCGGGTTTTGGCGCCTCCCGCGGGCGCCCCCCT
CCTCACGGCGAGCGCTGCCACGTCAGACGAAGGGCGCAGCGAGCGTCCTGATCCTTCCGCCCGGACGCTC
AGGACAGCGGCCCGCTGCTCATAAGACTCGGCCTTAGAACCCCAGTATCAGCAGAAGGACATTTTAGGAC
GGGACTTGGGTGACTCTAGGGCACTGGTTTTCTTTCCAGAGAGCGGAACAGGCGAGGAAAAGTAGTCCCT
TCTCGGCGATTCTGCGGAGGGATCTCCGTGGGGCGGTGAACGCCGATGATTATATAAGGACGCGCCGGGT
GTGGCACAGCTAGTTCCGTCGCAGCCGGGATTTGGGTCGCGGTTCTTGTTTGTGGATCGCTGTGATCGTC
ACTTGGTGAGTAGCGGGCTGCTGGGCTGGCCGGGGCTTTCGTGGCCGCCGGGCCGCTCGGTGGGACGGAA
GCGTGTGGAGAGACCGCCAAGGGCTGTAGTCTGGGTCCGCGAGCAAGGTTGCCCTGAACTGGGGGTTGGG
GGGAGCGCAGCAAAATGGCGGCTGTTCCCGAGTCTTGAATGGAAGACGCTTGTGAGGCGGGCTGTGAGGT
CGTTGAAACAAGGTGGGGGGCATGGTGGGCGGCAAGAACCCAAGGTCTTGAGGCCTTCGCTAATGCGGGA
AAGCTCTTATTCGGGTGAGATGGGCTGGGGCACCATCTGGGGACCCTGACGTGAAGTTTGTCACTGACTG
GAGAACTCGGTTTGTCGTCTGTTGCGGGGGCGGCAGTTATGGCGGTGCCGTTGGGCAGTGCACCCGTACC
TTTGGGAGCGCGCGCCCTCGTCGTGTCGTGACGTCACCCGTTCTGTTGGCTTATAATGCAGGGTGGGGCC
ACCTGCCGGTAGGTGTGCGGTAGGCTTTTCTCCGTCGCAGGACGCAGGGTTCGGGCCTAGGGTAGGCTCT
CCTGAATCGACAGGCGCCGGACCTCTGGTGAGGGGAGGGATAAGTGAGGCGTCAGTTTCTTTGGTCGGTT
TTATGTACCTATCTTCTTAAGTAGCTGAAGCTCCGGTTTTGAACTATGCGCTCGGGGTTGGCGAGTGTGT
TTTGTGAAGTTTTTTAGGCACCTTTTGAAATGTAATCATTTGGGTCAATATGTAATTTTCAGTGTTAGAC
TAGTAAATTGTCCGCTAAATTCTGGCCGTTTTTGGCTTTTTTGTTAGACGCTAGACTGCCGGATCGAATT
GTCGACGAATTCGGATCCAGATCTGCCACCATGGAGCAGAAGCTGATCTCTGAGGAGGATCTGGGAGGCG
CTCGAGGTTATCAAACAAGTTTGTACAAAAAAGTTGGCATGGCCGGCGAAGGAGATCAGCAGGACGCTGC
GCACAACATGGGCAACCACCTGCCGCTCCTGCCTGAGAGTGAGGAAGAAGATGAAATGGAAGTTGAAGAC
CAGGATAGTAAAGAA
[1206 nt withheld, positions 1696-2901]
TAAGACCCAGCTTTCTTGTACAAAGTGGTTCGATAACGAATTCCGCCCCCCCCCCCTAACGTTACTGGCC
GAAGCCGCTTGGAATAAGGCCGGTGTGCGTTTGTCTATATGTTATTTTCCACCATATTGCCGTCTTTTGG
CAATGTGAGGGCCGCGTTTAACGAATTCTACCGGGTAGGGGAGGCGCTTTTCCCAAGGCAGTCTGGAGCA
TGCGCTTTAGCAGCCCCGCTGGGCACTTGGCGCTACACAAGTGGCCTCTGGCCTCGCACACATTCCACAT
CCACCGGTAGGCGCCAACCGGCTCCGTTCTTTGGTGGCCCCTTCGCGCCACCTTCTACTCCTCCCCTAGT
CAGGAAGTTCCCCCCCGCCCCGCAGCTCGCGTCGTGCAGGACGTGACAAATGGAAGTAGCACGTCTCACT
AGTCTCGTGCAGATGGACAGCACCGCTGAGCAATGGAAGCGGGTAGGCCTTTGGGGCAGCGGCCAATAGC
AGCTTTGCTCCTTCGCTTTCTGGGCTCAGAGGCTGGGAAGGGGTGGGTCCGGGGGCGGGCTCAGGGGCGG
GCTCAGGGGCGGGGCGGGCGCCCGAAGGTCCTCCGGAGGCCCGGCATTCTGCACGCTTCAAAAGCGCACG
TCTGCCGCGCTGTTCTCCTCTTCCTCATCTCCGGGCCTTTCGACCTGCATCCCGCCACCATGAAAAAGCC
TGAACTCACCGCGACGTCTGTCGAGAAGTTTCTGATCGAAAAGTTCGACAGCGTCTCCGACCTGATGCAG
CTCTCGGAGGGCGAAGAATCTCGTGCTTTCAGCTTCGATGTAGGAGGGCGTGGATATGTCCTGCGGGTAA
ATAGCTGCGCCGATGGTTTCTACAAAGATCGTTATGTTTATCGGCACTTTGCATCGGCCGCGCTCCCGAT
TCCGGAAGTGCTTGACATTGGGGAATTCAGCGAGAGCCTGACCTATTGCATCTCCCGCCGTGCACAGGGT
GTCACGTTGCAAGACCTGCCTGAAACCGAACTGCCCGCTGTTCTGCAGCCGGTCGCGGAGGCCATGGATG
CGATCGCTGCGGCCGATCTTAGCCAGACGAGCGGGTTCGGCCCATTCGGACCGCAAGGAATCGGTCAATA
CACTACATGGCGTGATTTCATATGCGCGATTGCTGATCCCCATGTGTATCACTGGCAAACTGTGATGGAC
GACACCGTCAGTGCGTCCGTCGCGCAGGCTCTCGATGAGCTGATGCTTTGGGCCGAGGACTGCCCCGAAG
TCCGGCACCTCGTGCACGCGGATTTCGGCTCCAACAATGTCCTGACGGACAATGGCCGCATAACAGCGGT
CATTGACTGGAGCGAGGCGATGTTCGGGGATTCCCAATACGAGGTCGCCAACATCTTCTTCTGGAGGCCG
TGGTTGGCTTGTATGGAGCAGCAGACGCGCTACTTCGAGCGGAGGCATCCGGAGCTTGCAGGATCGCCGC
GGCTCCGGGCGTATATGCTCCGCATTGGTCTTGACCAACTCTATCAGAGCTTGGTTGACGGCAATTTCGA
TGATGCAGCTTGGGCGCAGGGTCGATGCGACGCAATCGTCCGATCCGGAGCCGGGACTGTCGGGCGTACA
CAAATCGCCCGCAGAAGCGCGGCCGTCTGGACCGATGGCTGTGTAGAAGTACTCGCCGATAGTGGAAACC
GACGCCCCAGCACTCGTCCGAGGGCAAAGGAATAGTGTACAAGTAGGAATTCGTCGAGGGACCTAATAAC
TTCGTATAGCATACATTATACGAAGTTATACATGTTTAAGGGTTCCGGTTCCACTAGGTACAATTCGATA
TCAAGCTTATCGATAATCAACCTCTGGATTACAAAATTTGTGAAAGATTGACTGGTATTCTTAACTATGT
TGCTCCTTTTACGCTATGTGGATACGCTGCTTTAATGCCTTTGTATCATGCTATTGCTTCCCGTATGGCT
TTCATTTTCTCCTCCTTGTATAAATCCTGGTTGCTGTCTCTTTATGAGGAGTTGTGGCCCGTTGTCAGGC
AACGTGGCGTGGTGTGCACTGTGTTTGCTGACGCAACCCCCACTGGTTGGGGCATTGCCACCACCTGTCA
GCTCCTTTCCGGGACTTTCGCTTTCCCCCTCCCTATTGCCACGGCGGAACTCATCGCCGCCTGCCTTGCC
CGCTGCTGGACAGGGGCTCGGCTGTTGGGCACTGACAATTCCGTGGTGTTGTCGGGGAAATCATCGTCCT
TTCCTTGGCTGCTCGCCTGTGTTGCCACCTGGATTCTGCGCGGGACGTCCTTCTGCTACGTCCCTTCGGC
CCTCAATCCAGCGGACCTTCCTTCCCGCGGCCTGCTGCCGGCTCTGCGGCCTCTTCCGCGTCTTCGCCTT
CGCCCTCAGACGAGTCGGATCTCCCTTTGGGCCGCCTCCCCGCATCGATACCGTCGACCTCGATCGAGAC
CTAGAAAAACATGGAGCAATCACAAGTAGCAATACAGCAGCTACCAATGCTGATTGTGCCTGGCTAGAAG
CACAAGAGGAGGAGGAGGTGGGTTTTCCAGTCACACCTCAGGTACCTTTAAGACCAATGACTTACAAGGC
AGCTGTAGATCTTAGCCACTTTTTAAAAGAAAAGGGGGGACTGGAAGGGCTAATTCACTCCCAACGAAGA
CAAGATCTGCTTTTTGCTTGTACTGGGTCTCTCTGGTTAGACCAGATCTGAGCCTGGGAGCTCTCTGGCT
AACTAGGGAACCCACTGCTTAAGCCTCAATAAAGCTTGCCTTGAGTGCTTCAAGTAGTGTGTGCCCGTCT
GTTGTGTGACTCTGGTAACTAGAGATCCCTCAGACCCTTTTAGTCAGTGTGGAAAATCTCTAGCAGTAGT
AGTTCATGTCATCTTATTATTCAGTATTTATAACTTGCAAAGAAATGAATATCAGAGAGTGAGAGGAACT
TGTTTATTGCAGCTTATAATGGTTACAAATAAAGCAATAGCATCACAAATTTCACAAATAAAGCATTTTT
TTCACTGCATTCTAGTTGTGGTTTGTCCAAACTCATCAATGTATCTTATCATGTCTGGCTCTAGCTATCC
CGCCCCTAACTCCGCCCATCCCGCCCCTAACTCCGCCCAGTTCCGCCCATTCTCCGCCCCATGGCTGACT
AATTTTTTTTATTTATGCAGAGGCCGAGGCCGCCTCGGCCTCTGAGCTATTCCAGAAGTAGTGAGGAGGC
TTTTTTGGAGGCCTAGGGACGTACCCAATTCGCCCTATAGTGAGTCGTATTAGCATGTGAGCAAAAGGCC
AGCATAAATCAAAAGAATAGACCGAGATAGGGT
[37 nt withheld, positions 6225-6261]
AAAGAACGTGGACTCCAACGTCAAAGG
[49 nt withheld, positions 6289-6337]
T
[91 nt withheld, positions 6339-6429]
G
[124 nt withheld, positions 6431-6554]
CAGGTGGCACTTTTCGGGGAAATGTGCGCGGAACCCCTATTTGTTTATTTTTCTAAATACATTCAAATAT
GTATCCGCTCATGAGACAATAACCCTGATAAATGCTTCAATAATATTGAAAAAGGAAGAGTCCTGAGGCG
GAAAGAACCAGCTGTGGAATGTGTGTCAGTTAGGGTGTGGAAAGTCCCCAGGCTCCCCAGCAGGCAGAAG
TATGCAAAGCATGCATCTCAATTAGTCAGCAACCAGGTGTGGAAAGTCCCCAGGCTCCCCAGCAGGCAGA
AGTATGCAAAGCATGCATCTCAATTAGTCAGCAACCATAGTCCCGCCCCTAACTCCGCCCATCCCGCCCC
TAACTCCGCCCAGTTCCGCCCATTCTCCGCCCCATGGCTGACTAATTTTTTTTATTTATGCAGAGGCCGA
GGCCGCCTCGGCCTCTGAGCTATTCCAGAAGTAGTGAGGAGGCTTTTTTGGAGGCCTAGGCTTTTGCAAA
GATCGATCAAGAGACAGGATGAGGATCGTTTCGCATGATTGAACAAGATGGATTGCACGCAGGTTCTCCG
GCCGCTTGGGTGGAGAGGCTATTCGGCTATGACTGGGCACAACAGACAATCGGCTGCTCTGATGCCGCCG
TGTTCCGGCTGTCAGCGCAGGGGCGCCCGGTTCTTTTTGTCAAGACCGACCTGTCCGGTGCCCTGAATGA
ACTGCAAGACGAGGCAGCGCGGCTATCGTGGCTGGCCACGACGGGCGTTCCTTGCGCAGCTGTGCTCGAC
GTTGTCACTGAAGCGGGAAGGGACTGGCTGCTATTGGGCGAAGTGCCGGGGCAGGATCTCCTGTCATCTC
ACCTTGCTCCTGCCGAGAAAGTATCCATCATGGCTGATGCAATGCGGCGGCTGCATACGCTTGATCCGGC
TACCTGCCCATTCGACCACCAAGCGAAACATCGCATCGAGCGAGCACGTACTCGGATGGAAGCCGGTCTT
GTCGATCAGGATGATCTGGACGAAGAGCATCAGGGGCTCGCGCCAGCCGAACTGTTCGCCAGGCTCAAGG
CGAGCATGCCCGACGGCGAGGATCTCGTCGTGACCCATGGCGATGCCTGCTTGCCGAATATCATGGTGGA
AAATGGCCGCTTTTCTGGATTCATCGACTGTGGCCGGCTGGGTGTGGCGGACCGCTATCAGGACATAGCG
TTGGCTACCCGTGATATTGCTGAAGAGCTTGGCGGCGAATGGGCTGACCGCTTCCTCGTGCTTTACGGTA
TCGCCGCTCCCGATTCGCAGCGCATCGCCTTCTATCGCCTTCTTGACGAGTTCTTCTGAGCGGGACTCTG
GGGTTCGAAATGACCGACCAAGCGACGCCCAACCTGCCATCACGAGATTTCGATTCCACCGCCGCCTTCT
ATGAAAGGTTGGGCTTCGGAATCGTTTTCCGGGACGCCGGCTGGATGATCCTCCAGCGCGGGGATCTCAT
GCTGGAGTTCTTCGCCCACCCTAGGGGGAGGCTAACTGAAACACGGAAGGAGACAATACCGGAAGGAACC
CGCGCTATGACGGCAATAAAAAGACAGAATAAAACGCACGGTGTTGGGTCGTTTGTTCATAAACGCGGGG
TTCGGTCCCAGGGCTGGCACTCTGTCGATACCCCACCGAGACCCCATTGGGGCCAATACGCCCGCGTTTC
TTCCTTTTCCCCACCCCACCCCCCAAGTTCGGGTGAAGGCCCAGGGCTCGCAGCCAACGTCGGGGCGGCA
GGCCCTGCCATAGCCTCAGGTTACTCATATATACTTTAGATTGATTTAAAACTTCATTTTTAATTTAAAA
GGATCTAGGTGAAGATCCTTTTTGATAATCTCATGACCAAAATCCCTTAACGTGAGTTTTCGTTCCACTG
AGCGTCAGACCCCGTAGAAAAGATCAAAGGATCTTCTTGAGATCCTTTTTTTCTGCGCGTAATCTGCTGC
TTGCAAACAAAAAAACCACCGCTACCAGCGGTGGTTTGTTTGCCGGATCAAGAGCTACCAACTCTTTTTC
CGAAGGTAACTGGCTTCAGCAGAGCGCAGATACCAAATACTGTTCTTCTAGTGTAGCCGTAGTTAGGCCA
CCACTTCAAGAACTCTGTAGCACCGCCTACATACCTCGCTCTGCTAATCCTGTTACCAGTGGCTGCTGCC
AGTGGCGATAAGTCGTGTCTTACCGGGTTGGACTCAAGACGATAGTTACCGGATAAGGCGCAGCGGTCGG
GCTGAACGGGGGGTTCGTGCACACAGCCCAGCTTGGAGCGAACGACCTACACCGAACTGAGATACCTACA
GCGTGAGCTATGAGAAAGCGCCACGCTTCCCGAAGGGAGAAAGGCGGACAGGTATCCGGTAAGCGGCAGG
GTCGGAACAGGAGAGCGCACGAGGGAGCTTCCAGGGGGAAACGCCTGGTATCTTTATAGTCCTGTCGGGT
TTCGCCACCTCTGACTTGAGCGTCGATTTTTGTGATGCTCGTCAGGGGGGCGGAGCCTATGGAAAAACGC
CAGCAACGCGGCCTTTTTACGGTTCCTGGCCTTTTGCTGGCCTTTTGCTCACATGTTCTTTCCTGCGTTA
TCCCCTGATTCTGTGGATAACCGTATTACCGCCATGCATTAGTTATTAATAGTAATCAATTACGGGGTCA
TTAGTTCATAGCCCATATATGGAGTTCCGCGTTACATAACTTACGGTAAATGGCCCGCCTGGCTGACCGC
CCAACGACCCCCGCCCATTGACGTCAATAATGACGTATGTTCCCATAGTAACGCCAATAGGGACTTTCCA
TTGACGTCAATGGGTGGAGTATTTACGGTAAACTGCCCACTTGGCAGTACATCAAGTGTATCATATGCCA
AGTACGCCCCCTATTGACGTCAATGACGGTAAATGGCCCGCCTGGCATTATGCCCAGTACATGACCTTAT
GGGACTTTCCTACTTGGCAGTACATCTACGTATTAGTCATCGCTATTACCATGGTGATGCGGTTTTGGCA
GTACATCAATGGGCGTGGATAGCGGTTTGACTCACGGGGATTTCCAAGTCTCCACCCCATTGACGTCAAT
GGGAGTTTGTTTTGGCACCAAAATCAACGGGACTTTCCAAAATGTCGTAACAACTCCGCCCCATTGACGC
AAATGGGCGGTAGGCGTGTACGGTGGGAGGTCTATATAAGCAGCGCGTTTTGCCTGTACTGGGTCTCTCT
GGTTAGACCAGATCTGAGCCTGGGAGCTCTCTGGCTAACTAGGGAACCCACTGCTTAAGCCTCAATAAAG
CTTGCCTTGAGTGCTTCAAGTAGTGTGTGCCCGTCTGTTGTGTGACTCTGGTAACTAGAGATCCCTCAGA
CCCTTTTAGTCAGTGTGGAAAATCTCTAGCAGTGGCGCCCGAACAGGGACTTGAAAGCGAAAGGGAAACC
AGAGGAGCTCTCTCGACGCAGGACTCGGCTTGCTGAAGCGCGCACGGCAAGAGGCGAGGGGCGGCGACTG
GTGAGTACGCCAAAAATTTTGACTAGCGGAGGCTAGAAGGAGAGAGATGGGTGCGAGAGCGTCAGTATTA
AGCGGGGGAGAATTAGATCGCGATGGGAAAAAATTCGGTTAAGGCCAGGGGGAAAGAAAAAATATAAATT
AAAACATATAGTATGGGCAAGCAGGGAGCTAGAACGATTCGCAGTTAATCCTGGCCTGTTAGAAACATCA
GAAGGCTGTAGACAAATACTGGGACAGCTACAACCATCCCTTCAGACAGGATCAGAAGAACTTAGATCAT
TATATAATACAGTAGCAACCCTCTATTGTGTGCATCAAAGGATAGAGATAAAAGACACCAAGGAAGCTTT
AGACAAGATAGAGGAAGAGCAAAACAAAAGTAAGACCACCGCACAGCAAGCGGCCGGCCGCTGATCTTCA
GACCTGGAGGAGGAGATATGAGGGACAATTGGAGAAGTGAATTATATAAATATAAAGTAGTAAAAATTGA
ACCATTAGGAGTAGCACCCACCAAGGCAAAGAGAAGAGTGGTGCAGAGAGAAAAAAGAGCAGTGGGAATA
GGAGCTTTGTTCCTTGGGTTCTTGGGAGCAGCAGGAAGCACTATGGGCGCAGCGTCAATGACGCTGACGG
TACAGGCCAGACAATTATTGTCTGGTATAGTGCAGCAGCAGAACAATTTGCTGAGGGCTATTGAGGCGCA
ACAGCATCTGTTGCAACTCACAGTCTGGGGCATCAAGCAGCTCCAGGCAAGAATCCTGGCTGTGGAAAGA
TACCTAAAGGATCAACAGCTCCTGGGGATTTGGGGTTGCTCTGGAAAACTCATTTGCACCACTGCTGTGC
CTTGGAATGCTAGTTGGAGTAATAAATCTCTGGAACAGATTTGGAATCACACGACCTGGATGGAGTGGGA
CAGAGAAATTAACAATTACACAAGCTTAATACACTCCTTAATTGAAGAATCGCAAAACCAGCAAGAAAAG
AATGAACAAGAATTATTGGAATTAGATAAATGGGCAAGTTTGTGGAATTGGTTTAACATAACAAATTGGC
TGTGGTATATAAAATTATTCATAATGATAGTAGGAGGCTTGGTAGGTTTAAGAATAGTTTTTGCTGTACT
TTCTATAGTGAATAGAGTTAGGCAGGGATATTCACCATTATCGTTTCAGACCCACCTCCCAACCCCGAGG
GGACCCGACAGGCCCGAAGGAATAGAAGAAGAAGGTGGAGAGAGAGACAGAGACAGATCCATTCGATTAG
TGAACGGATCGGCACTGCGTGCGCCAATTCT
